>Addgene plasmid #244622 | CL20_mEGFP_FOidr_070 | addgene full sequence | sequence record 487979 | Addgene NGS Result
AAAAAAAATCTAACCTCAAGTCAAGGCTTTTCTATGGAATAAGGAATGGACAGCAGGGGGCTGTTTCATA
TACTGATGACCTCTTTATAGCCAACCTTTGTTCATGGCAGCCAGCATATGGGCATATGTTGCCAAACTCT
AAACCAAATACTCATTCTGATGTTTTAAATGATTTGCCCTCCCATATGTCCTTCCGAGTGAGAGACACAA
AAAATTCCAACACACTATTGCAATGAAAATAAATTTCCTTTATTAGCCAGAAGTCAGATGCTCAAGGGGC
TTCATGATGTCCCCATAATTTTTGGCAGAGGGAAAAAGATCTGCTAGCTCGAGCAGCTGAAGCTTTATTG
AGGCTTAAGCAGTGGGTTCCCTAGTTAGCCAGAGAGCTCCCAGGCTCAGATCTGGTCTAACCAGAGAGAC
CCAGTACAGGCAAAAAGCAGATCTTGTCTTCTTTGGGAGTGAATTAGCCCTTCCAGTCCCCCCTTTTCTT
TTAAAAAGTGGCTAAGATCTACAGCTGCCTTGTAAGTCATTGGTCTTAAAGGTACCGTAATCTTATCTAG
AACCGGTTCATTCGTCCACTGTCGGGCGCTGGTTCAATTTGCGCGTCAGACGTTGTTTAATTTCACGGCG
TTCTTCTTGCTCAGTTTGATCGTTGCGTTGTTTCAAAATATTACGACGCTCTAATTCTTCGACTGCCGGG
CGTTGTGACAAACGGCGCGAAATATTCTCCCAGCCGGGTGAGGATAAGTTGCGAAGGACCTCACGCTGAC
GAAGACCATCACTACTGGAGTCTTCAGGATACTGTCCACGGTTTGAGCCAGCAGGCTCCTCAGTAGATTC
TGCAACCTTCGCATTGATCTCAGGCATCTTTGAGGGGGATTTCACATTACAGACTAAGTGAAGCACATGC
CGGGAAGCGGCCGCACTTCCCCCGGAGCCTCCGCTTCCGCCCTTGTACAGCTCGTCCATGCCGAGAGTGA
TCCCGGCGGCGGTCACGAACTCCAGCAGGACCATGTGATCGCGCTTCTCGTTGGGGTCTTTGCTCAGCTT
GGACTGGGTGCTCAGGTAGTGGTTGTCGGGCAGCAGCACGGGGCCGTCGCCGATGGGGGTGTTCTGCTGG
TAGTGGTCGGCGAGCTGCACGCTGCCGTCCTCGATGTTGTGGCGGATCTTGAAGTTCACCTTGATGCCGT
TCTTCTGCTTGTCGGCCATGATATAGACGTTGTGGCTGTTGTAGTTGTACTCCAGCTTGTGCCCCAGGAT
GTTGCCGTCCTCCTTGAAGTCGATGCCCTTCAGCTCGATGCGGTTCACCAGGGTGTCGCCCTCGAACTTC
ACCTCGGCGCGGGTCTTGTAGTTGCCGTCGTCCTTGAAGAAGATGGTGCGCTCCTGGACGTAGCCTTCGG
GCATGGCGGACTTGAAGAAGTCGTGCTGCTTCATGTGGTCGGGGTAGCGGCTGAAGCACTGCACGCCGTA
GGTCAGGGTGGTCACGAGGGTGGGCCAGGGCACGGGCAGCTTGCCGGTGGTGCAGATGAACTTCAGGGTC
AGCTTGCCGTAGGTGGCATCGCCCTCGCCCTCGCCGGACACGCTGAACTTGTGGCCGTTTACGTCGCCGT
CCAGCTCGACCAGGATGGGCACCACCCCGGTGAACAGCTCCTCGCCCTTGCTCACCATGGTGGCGACCGG
TGGATCCCGGGCCCGCGGTACCGTCGACTGCAGAATTCGGTTCACTAAACGAGCCCGGTTCACTAAACGA
GCTCTGCTTATATAGACCTCCCACCGTACACGCCTACCGCCCATTTGCGTCAATGGGGCGGAGTTGTTAC
GACATTTTGGAAAGTCCCGTTGATTTTGGTGCCAAAACAAACTCCCATTGACGTCAATGGGGTGGAGACT
TGGAAATCCCCGTGAGTCAAACCGCTATCCACGCCCATTGATGTACTGCCAAAACCGCATCACCATGGTA
ATAGCGATGACTAATACGTAGATGTACTGCCAAGTAGGAAAGTCCCATAAGGTCATGTACTGGGCATAAT
GCCAGGCGGGCCATTTACCGTCATTGACGTCAATAGGGGGCGTACTTGGCATATGATACACTTGATGTAC
TGCCAAGTGGGCAGTTTACCGTAAATACTCCACCCATTGACGTCAATGGAAAGTCCCTATTGGCGTTACT
ATGGGAACATACGTCATTATTGACGTCAATGGGCGGGGGTCGTTGGGCGGTCAGCCAGGCGGGCCATTTA
CCGTAAGTTATGTAACGCGGAACTCCATATATGGGCTATGAACTAATGACCCCGTAATTGATTACTATTA
ATAACTAGCACGCGTTCGAAGCTTGAGCTCGGTCCCCTCGGGGTTGGGAGGTGGGTCTGAAACGATAATG
GTGAATATCCCTGCCTAACTCTATTCACTATAGAAAGTACAGCAAAAACTATTCTTAAACCTACCAAGCC
TCCTACTATCATTATGAATAATTTTATATACCACAGCCAATTTGTTATGTTAAACCAATTCCACAAACTT
GCCCATTTATCTAATTCCAATAATTCTTGTTCATTCTTTTCTTGCTGGTTTTGCGATTCTTCAATTAAGG
AGTGTATTAAGCTTGTGTAATTGTTAATTTCTCTGTCCCACTCCATCCAGGTCGTGTGATTCCAAATCTG
TTCCAGAGATTTATTACTCCAACTAGCATTCCAAGGCACAGCAGTGGTGCAAATGAGTTTTCCAGAGCAA
CCCCAAATCCCCAGGAGCTGTTGATCCTTTAGGTATCTTTCCACAGCCAGGATTCTTGCCTGGAGCTGCT
TGATGCCCCAGACTGTGAGTTGCAACAGATGCTGTTGCGCCTCAATAGCCCTCAGCAAATTGTTCTGCTG
CTGCACTATACCAGACAATAATTGTCTGGCCTGTACCGTCAGCGTCATTGACGCTGCGCCCATAGTGCTT
CCTGCTGCTCCCAAGAACCCAAGGAACAAAGCTCCTATTCCCACTGCTCTTTTTTCTCTCTGCACCACTC
TTCTCTTTGCCTTGGTGGGTGCTACTCCTAATGGTTCAATTTTTACTACTTTATATTTATATAATTCACT
TCTCCAATTGTCCCTCATATCTCCTCCTTATGGTGTTTTACTAAACTTTTCCATGTTCTAATCCTCATCC
TGTCTACTTGCCACACAATCATCACCTGCCATCTGTTTTCCATAATCCCTAATGATCTTTGCTTTTCTTC
TTGGCACTACTTTTATGTCACTATTATCTTGTATTACTACTGCCCCTTCACCTTTCCAGAGGAGCTTTGC
TGGTCCTTTCCAAAGTGGATTTCTGCTGTCCCTGTAATAAACCCGAAAATTTTGAATTTTTGTAATTTGT
TTTTGTAATTCTTTAGTTTGTATGTCTGTTGCTATTATGTCTACTATTCTTTCCCCTGCACTGTACCCCC
CAATCCCCCCTTTTCTTTTAAAATTGTGGATGAATACTGCCATTTGTACTGCTGTCTTAAGATGTTCAGC
CTGATCTCTTACCTGTCCTATAATTTTCTTTAATTCTTTATTCATAGATTCTACTACTCCTTGACTTTGG
GGATTGTAGGGAATTTCCAGGTCTGAAGATCCTGCTGCTTGCTGTGCTTTTTTCTTACTTTTGTTTTGCT
CTTCCTCTATCTTGTCTAAAGCTTCCTTGGTGTCTTTTATCTCTATCCTTTGATGCACACAATAGAGGGT
TGCTACTGTATTATATAATGATCTAAGTTCTTCTGATCCTGTCTGAAGGGATGGTTGTAGCTGTCCCAGT
ATTTGTCTACAGCCTTCTGATGTTTCTAACAGGCCAGTATTAACTGCGAATCGTTCTAGCTCCCTGCTTG
CCCATACTATATGTTTTAATTTATATTTTTTCTTTCCCCCTGGCCTTAACCGAATTTTTTCCCATCGCGA
TCTAATTCTCCCCCGCTTAATACTGACGCTCTCGCACCCATCTCTCTCCTTCTAGCCTCCGCTAGTCAAA
ATTTTTGGCGTACTCACCAGTCGCCGCCCCTCGCCTCTTGCCGTGCGCGCTTCAGCAAGCCGAGTCCTGC
GTCGAGAGAGCTCCTCTGGTTTCCCTTTCGCTTTCAAGTCCCTGTTCGGGCGCCACTGCTAGAGATTTTC
CACACTGACTAAAAGGGTCTGAGGGATCTCTAGTTACCAGAGTCACACAACAGACGGGCACACACTACTT
GAAGCACTCAAGGCAAGCTTTATTGAGGCTTAAGCAGTGGGTTCCCTAGTTAGCCAGAGAGCTCCCAGGC
TCAGATCTGGTCTAACCAGAGAGACCCAGTACAGGCAAAAAGCAGCTGCTTATATGCAGGATCTGAGGGC
TCGCCACTCCCCAGTCCCGCCCAGGCCACGCCTCCCATGGTAATAGCGATGACTAATACGTAGATGTACT
GCCAAGTAGGAAAGTCCCATAAGGTCATGTACTGGGCATAATGCCAGGCGGGCCATTTACCGTCATTGAC
GTCAATAGGGGGCGTACTTGGCATATGATACACTTGATGTACTGCCAAGTGGGCAGTTTACCGTAAATAC
TCCACCCATTGACGTCAATGGAAAGTCCCTATTGGCGTTACTATGGGAACATACGTCATTATTGACGTCA
ATGGGCGGGGGTCGTTGGGCGGTCAGCCAGGCGGGCCATTTACCGTAAGTTATGTAACGCGGAACTCCAT
ATATGGGCTATGAACTAATGACCCCGTAATTGATTACTATTAATAACTAGTCAATAATCAATGTCGACCC
AGGTGGCACTTTTCGGGGAAATGTGCGCGGAACCCCTATTTGTTTATTTTTCTAAATACATTCAAATATG
TATCCGCTCATGAGACAATAACCCTGATAAATGCTTCAATAATATTGAAAAAGGAAGAGTATGAGTATTC
AACATTTCCGTGTCGCCCTTATTCCCTTTTTTGCGGCATTTTGCCTTCCTGTTTTTGCTCACCCAGAAAC
GCTGGTGAAAGTAAAAGATGCTGAAGATCAGTTGGGTGCACGAGTGGGTTACATCGAACTGGATCTCAAC
AGCGGTAAGATCCTTGAGAGTTTTCGCCCCGAAGAACGTTTTCCAATGATGAGCACTTTTAAAGTTCTGC
TATGTGGCGCGGTATTATCCCGTATTGACGCCGGGCAAGAGCAACTCGGTCGCCGCATACACTATTCTCA
GAATGACTTGGTTGAGTACTCACCAGTCACAGAAAAGCATCTTACGGATGGCATGACAGTAAGAGAATTA
TGCAGTGCTGCCATAACCATGAGTGATAACACTGCGGCCAACTTACTTCTGACAACGATCGGAGGACCGA
AGGAGCTAACCGCTTTTTTGCACAACATGGGGGATCATGTAACTCGCCTTGATCGTTGGGAACCGGAGCT
GAATGAAGCCATACCAAACGACGAGCGTGACACCACGATGCCTGTAGCAATGGCAACAACGTTGCGCAAA
CTATTAACTGGCGAACTACTTACTCTAGCTTCCCGGCAACAATTAATAGACTGGATGGAGGCGGATAAAG
TTGCAGGACCACTTCTGCGCTCGGCCCTTCCGGCTGGCTGGTTTATTGCTGATAAATCTGGAGCCGGTGA
GCGTGGGTCTCGCGGTATCATTGCAGCACTGGGGCCAGATGGTAAGCCCTCCCGTATCGTAGTTATCTAC
ACGACGGGGAGTCAGGCAACTATGGATGAACGAAATAGACAGATCGCTGAGATAGGTGCCTCACTGATTA
AGCATTGGTAACTGTCAGACCAAGTTTACTCATATATACTTTAGATTGATTTAAAACTTCATTTTTAATT
TAAAAGGATCTAGGTGAAGATCCTTTTTGATAATCTCATGACCAAAATCCCTTAACGTGAGTTTTCGTTC
CACTGAGCGTCAGACCCCGTAGAAAAGATCAAAGGATCTTCTTGAGATCCTTTTTTTCTGCGCGTAATCT
GCTGCTTGCAAACAAAAAAACCACCGCTACCAGCGGTGGTTTGTTTGCCGGATCAAGAGCTACCAACTCT
TTTTCCGAAGGTAACTGGCTTCAGCAGAGCGCAGATACCAAATACTGTTCTTCTAGTGTAGCCGTAGTTA
GGCCACCACTTCAAGAACTCTGTAGCACCGCCTACATACCTCGCTCTGCTAATCCTGTTACCAGTGGCTG
CTGCCAGTGGCGATAAGTCGTGTCTTACCGGGTTGGACTCAAGACGATAGTTACCGGATAAGGCGCAGCG
GTCGGGCTGAACGGGGGGTTCGTGCACACAGCCCAGCTTGGAGCGAACGACCTACACCGAACTGAGATAC
CTACAGCGTGAGCTATGAGAAAGCGCCACGCTTCCCGAAGGGAGAAAGGCGGACAGGTATCCGGTAAGCG
GCAGGGTCGGAACAGGAGAGCGCACGAGGGAGCTTCCAGGGGGAAACGCCTGGTATCTTTATAGTCCTGT
CGGGTTTCGCCACCTCTGACTTGAGCGTCGATTTTTGTGATGCTCGTCAGGGGGGCGGAGCCTATGGAAA
AACGCCAGCAACGCGGCCTTTTTACGGTTCCTGGCCTTTTGCTGGCCTTTTGCTCACATGTTCTTTCCTG
CGTTATCCCCTGCTTCTGTGGATAACCGTATTACCGCCTTTGAGTGAGCTGATACCGCTCGCCGCAGCCG
AACGACCGAGCGCAGCGAGTCAGTGAGCGAGGAAGCGGAAGAGCGCCCAATACGCAAACCGCCTCTCCCC
GCGCGTTGGCCGATTCATTAATGCAGCGGATCCAGACATGATAAGATACATTGATGAGTTTGGACAAACC
ACAACTAGAATGCAGTGAAAAAAATGCTTTATTTGTGAAATTTGTGATGCTATTGCTTTATTTGTAACCA
TTATAAGCTGCAATAAACAAGTTAGCTTTTTGCAAAAGCCTAGGCCTCCAAAAAAGCCTCCTCACTACTT
CTGGAATAGCTCAGAGGCCGAGGCGGCCTCGGCCTCTGCATAAATAAAAAAAATTAGTCAGCCATGGGGC
GGAGAATGGGCGGAACTGGGCGGAGTTAGGGGCGGGATGGGCGGAGTTAGGGGCGGGACTATGGTTGCTG
ACTAATTGAGATGCGGATCCGCTGGCACGACAGGTTTCCCGACTGGAAAGCGGGCAGTGAGCGCAACGCA
ATTAATGTGAGTTAGCTCACTCATTAGGCACCCCAGGCTTTACACTTTATGCTTCCGGCTCGTATGTTGT
GTGGAATTGTGAGCGGATAACAATTTCACACAGGAAACAGCTATGACCATGATTACGCCAAGCTTGGGCT
GCAGGTCGAGGGATCTCCATAAGAGAAGAGGGACAGCTATGACTGGGAGTAGTCAGGAGAGGAGGAAAAA
TCTGGCTAGTAAAACATGTAAGGAAAATTTTAGGGATGTTAAAGAAAAAAATAACACAAAACAAAATAT
Features (pLannotate 1.2.2; 30 found; start..end, strand, type, name):
    199..254     -  polyA_signal   β-globin poly(A) signal: rabbit β-globin polyadenylation signal (Gil and Proudfoot, 1987)
    340..475     -  LTR            3' LTR (ΔU3) (fragment): self-inactivating 3' long terminal repeat (LTR) from HIV-1
    477..545     -  CDS            nef (fragment): NEF_HV1Z2 - Experimental evidence at protein level: Swiss-Prot protein existence level 1. Extracellular Nef protein targets CD4(+) T-lymphocytes for apoptosis by interacting with CXCR4 surface receptors. From Human immunodeficiency virus type 1 group M subtype D (isolate Z2/CDC-Z34) (HIV-1).
    610..717     -  CDS            Phactr4 (fragment): PHAR4_MOUSE - Also known as Kiaa4120. Experimental evidence at protein level: Swiss-Prot protein existence level 1. Regulator of protein phosphatase 1 (PP1) required for neural tube and optic fissure closure, and enteric neural crest cell (ENCCs) migration during development. Acts as an activator of PP1 by interacting with PPP1CA and preventing phosphorylation of PPP1CA at 'Thr-320'. During neural tube closure, localizes to the ventral neural tube and activates PP1, leading to down-regulate cell proliferation within cranial neural tissue and the neural retina. Also acts as a regulator of migra
    715..912     -  CDS            HERPUD1 (fragment): HERP1_HUMAN - Also known as HERP, KIAA0025, MIF1. Experimental evidence at protein level: Swiss-Prot protein existence level 1. Component of the endoplasmic reticulum quality control (ERQC) system also called ER-associated degradation (ERAD) involved in ubiquitin-dependent degradation of misfolded endoplasmic reticulum proteins (PubMed:16289116, PubMed:28827405). Could enhance presenilin- mediated amyloid-beta protein 40 generation. Binds to ubiquilins and this interaction is required for efficient degradation of CD3D via the ERAD pathway (PubMed:18307982). From Homo sapiens (Human).
    952..1668    -  CDS            mEGFP: mEGFP is a basic (constitutively fluorescent) green fluorescent protein published in 2002, derived from Aequorea victoria. It has moderate acid sensitivity.
   1682..1719    -  misc_feature   MCS (fragment): multiple cloning site
   1718..1734    -  promoter       tight TRE promoter (fragment): Tet-responsive promoter PTight, consisting of seven tet operator sequences followed by the minimal CMV promoter
   1750..1953    -  promoter       CMV promoter: human cytomegalovirus (CMV) immediate early promoter
   1954..2257    -  enhancer       CMV enhancer: human cytomegalovirus immediate early enhancer
   2325..2341    -  misc_feature   MCS (fragment): multiple cloning site
   2341..2366    -  CDS            Rev (fragment): human immunodeficiency virus 1 (HIV-1) Rev protein; rev; enhances nuclear export of unspliced and incompletely spliced viral mRNAs
   2743..2976    -  misc_feature   RRE: The Rev response element (RRE) of HIV-1 allows for Rev-dependent mRNA export from the nucleus to the cytoplasm.
   3110..3193    -  CDS            vif (fragment): VIF_HV1BR - Experimental evidence at protein level: Swiss-Prot protein existence level 1. Counteracts the innate antiviral activity of host APOBEC3F and APOBEC3G. Forms a complex with host APOBEC3F and APOBEC3G thus preventing the entry of these lethally hypermutating enzymes into progeny virions. Recruits an active E3 ubiquitin ligase complex composed of elongin BC, CUL5, and RBX2 to induce polyubiquitination of APOBEC3G and APOBEC3F. In turn, they are directed to the 26S proteasome for degradation. Vif interaction with APOBEC3G also blocks its cytidine deaminase activity in a proteasome-inde
   3336..3453    -  misc_feature   cPPT/CTS: central polypurine tract and central termination sequence of HIV-1
   3602..3961    -  CDS            HIV-1 gag (fragment): gag protein from human immunodeficiency virus 1; gag
   3945..4070    -  misc_feature   HIV-1 Ψ: packaging signal of human immunodeficiency virus type 1
   4117..4374    -  LTR            5' LTR (truncated): truncated 5' long terminal repeat (LTR) from HIV-1
   4376..4755    -  enhancer       CMV enhancer: human cytomegalovirus immediate early enhancer
   4786..4890    +  promoter       AmpR promoter: bla
   4891..5751    +  CDS            AmpR: β-lactamase; bla; confers resistance to ampicillin, carbenicillin, and related antibiotics
   5922..6510    +  rep_origin     ori: high-copy-number ColE1/pMB1/pBR322/pUC origin of replication
   6693..6747    +  CDS            lacI (fragment): lac repressor; lacI; The lac repressor binds to the lac operator to inhibit transcription in E. coli. This inhibition can be relieved by adding lactose or isopropyl-β-D-thiogalactopyranoside (IPTG).
   6749..6883    -  polyA_signal   SV40 poly(A) signal: SV40 polyadenylation signal
   6903..7038    -  rep_origin     SV40 ori: SV40 origin of replication
   7062..7084    -  promoter       SV40 promoter (fragment): SV40 enhancer and early promoter
   7091..7130    +  CDS            lacI (fragment): lac repressor; lacI; The lac repressor binds to the lac operator to inhibit transcription in E. coli. This inhibition can be relieved by adding lactose or isopropyl-β-D-thiogalactopyranoside (IPTG).
   7143..7164    +  protein_bind   CAP binding site: CAP binding activates transcription in the presence of cAMP. E. coli catabolite activator protein
   7179..7209    +  promoter       lac promoter: promoter for the E. coli lac operon
   7217..7233    +  protein_bind   lac operator: The lac repressor binds to the lac operator to inhibit transcription in E. coli. This inhibition can be relieved by adding lactose or isopropyl-β-D-thiogalactopyranoside (IPTG). lac repressor encoded by lacI
