[The description below was written by a language model from this plasmid's Addgene catalogue record and pLannotate feature annotations shown in this document.]
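Description:
CL20_mEGFP_FOidr_070 is a mammalian expression plasmid built on the CL20 backbone. The catalogue lists it simply as mammalian expression, but the feature table shows the architecture of a self-inactivating HIV-1-derived lentiviral transfer vector. In bacteria it is maintained through a high-copy ColE1/pUC-type origin and selected with ampicillin via the β-lactamase gene. The use of a recombination-reduced growth strain is consistent with the repeated LTR sequences it carries. The viral portion comprises a CMV enhancer fused to a truncated 5' LTR, which allows Tat-independent production of the genomic RNA. This is followed by the Ψ packaging signal with a partial gag sequence, the cPPT/CTS, the Rev response element, and a ΔU3 3' LTR followed by a rabbit β-globin polyadenylation signal. An SV40 origin and poly(A) signal, together with lac promoter/operator remnants, lie in the plasmid backbone outside the viral region.

The payload sits between the RRE and the 3' LTR. An internal CMV enhancer/promoter drives monomeric EGFP fused at the N terminus of FOidr_070, an unmutated intrinsically disordered region taken from the human HERPUD1–PHACTR3 fusion protein; the depositor's comment suggests it spans residues 80 to 192 of the fusion. The annotation detects a HERPUD1 fragment directly adjoining a phosphatase-and-actin-regulator fragment. The latter is labelled by homology as mouse Phactr4 but presumably corresponds to the PHACTR3 portion named in the record. No separate mammalian selection marker is annotated, so mEGFP fluorescence is the readout. The construct is intended for expressing the fluorescently tagged IDR in mammalian cells, and the associated publication concerns protein condensate formation and its links to RNA biology.
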