Addgene plasmid #244622: CL20_mEGFP_FOidr_070
Purpose: Express mEGFP-tagged intrinsically disordered protein (IDR), FOidr_070, derived from human fusion protein HERPUD1_PHACTR3
Depositing lab: Richard Kriwacki. Depositing organization: St. Jude Children's Research Hospital. Publication: Proteome-wide computational analyses reveal links between protein condensate formation and RNA biology. Maiti S, Tripathi S, Baggett DW, Phillips AH, Park CG, Wang J, Wahiduzzaman, Freyaldenhoven WT, Kinger S, Pioso BJ, Bollinger JC, Somjee R, Lang B, Babu MM, Kriwacki RW. Sci Adv. 2025 Dec 5;11(49):eady1420. doi: 10.1126/sciadv.ady1420. Epub 2025 Dec 3. PubMed 41337585.
Backbone
  Vector backbone: CL20
  Vector type: Mammalian Expression
Growth in bacteria
  Bacterial resistance: Ampicillin, 100 μg/mL
  Growth temperature: 37°C
  Growth strain: NEB Stable
  Copy number: High Copy
Gene/Insert
  Gene/Insert name: FOidr_070
  Species: H. sapiens (human)
  Mutation: Unmutated
  Tag / fusion protein: monomeric EGFP (N terminal on insert)
  Cloning method: Restriction Enzyme; 5′ cloning site Unknown (unknown if destroyed)
Terms and licenses: Academic/Nonprofit Terms; Industry Terms: Not Available to Industry
Depositor comments: HERPUD1_PHACTR3_80_192
How to cite: CL20_mEGFP_FOidr_070 was a gift from Richard Kriwacki (Addgene plasmid # 244622 ; http://n2t.net/addgene:244622 ; RRID:Addgene_244622)
